>Addgene plasmid #81683 | pDONR223_PTEN_p.G127V | addgene full sequence | sequence record 167976 | Addgene NGS Result
AGATCAAAGGATCTTCTTGAGATCCTTTTTTTCTGCGCGTAATCTGCTGCTTGCAAACAAAAAAACCACC
GCTACCAGCGGTGGTTTGTTTGCCGGATCAAGAGCTACCAACTCTTTTTCCGAAGGTAACTGGCTTCAGC
AGAGCGCAGATACCAAATACTGTTCTTCTAGTGTAGCCGTAGTTAGGCCACCACTTCAAGAACTCTGTAG
CACCGCCTACATACCTCGCTCTGCTAATCCTGTTACCAGTGGCTGCTGCCAGTGGCGATAAGTCGTGTCT
TACCGGGTTGGACTCAAGACGATAGTTACCGGATAAGGCGCAGCGGTCGGGCTGAACGGGGGGTTCGTGC
ACACAGCCCAGCTTGGAGCGAACGACCTACACCGAACTGAGATACCTACAGCGTGAGCTATGAGAAAGCG
CCACGCTTCCCGAAGGGAGAAAGGCGGACAGGTATCCGGTAAGCGGCAGGGTCGGAACAGGAGAGCGCAC
GAGGGAGCTTCCAGGGGGAAACGCCTGGTATCTTTATAGTCCTGTCGGGTTTCGCCACCTCTGACTTGAG
CGTCGATTTTTGTGATGCTCGTCAGGGGGGCGGAGCCTATGGAAAAACGCCAGCAACGCGGCCTTTTTAC
GGTTCCTGGCCTTTTGCTGGCCTTTTGCTCACATGTTCTTTCCTGCGTTATCCCCTGATTCTGTGGATAA
CCGTATTACCGCCTTTGAGTGAGCTGATACCGCTCGCCGCAGCCGAACGACCGAGCGCAGCGAGTCAGTG
AGCGAGGAAGCGGAAGAGCGCCCAATACGCAAACCGCCTCTCCCCGCGCGTTGGCCGATTCATTAATGCA
GCTGGCACGACAGGTTTCCCGACTGGAAAGCGGGCAGTGAGCGCAACGCAATTAATACGCGTACCGCTAG
CCAGGAAGAGTTTGTAGAAACGCAAAAAGGCCATCCGTCAGGATGGCCTTCTGCTTAGTTTGATGCCTGG
CAGTTTATGGCGGGCGTCCTGCCCGCCACCCTCCGGGCCGTTGCTTCACAACGTTCAAATCCGCTCCCGG
CGGATTTGTCCTACTCAGGAGAGCGTTCACCGACAAACAACAGATAAAACGAAAGGCCCAGTCTTCCGAC
TGAGCCTTTCGTTTTATTTGATGCCTGGCAGTTCCCTACTCTCGCGTTAACGCTAGCATGGATGTTTTCC
CAGTCACGACGTTGTAAAACGACGGCCAGTCTTAAGCTCGGGCCCCAAATAATGATTTTATTTTGACTGA
TAGTGACCTGTTCGTTGCAACAAATTGATGAGCAATGCTTTTTTATAATGCCAACTTTGTACAAAAAAGT
TGGCACCATGACAGCCATCATCAAAGAGATCGTTAGCAGAAACAAAAGGAGATATCAAGAGGATGGATTC
GACTTAGACTTGACCTATATTTATCCAAACATTATTGCTATGGGATTTCCTGCAGAAAGACTTGAAGGCG
TATACAGGAACAATATTGATGATGTAGTAAGGTTTTTGGATTCAAAGCATAAAAACCATTACAAGATATA
CAATCTTTGTGCTGAAAGACATTATGACACCGCCAAATTTAATTGCAGAGTTGCACAATATCCTTTTGAA
GACCATAACCCACCACAGCTAGAACTTATCAAACCCTTTTGTGAAGATCTTGACCAATGGCTAAGTGAAG
ATGACAATCATGTTGCAGCAATTCACTGTAAAGCTGTAAAGGGACGAACTGGTGTAATGATATGTGCATA
TTTATTACATCGGGGCAAATTTTTAAAGGCACAAGAGGCCCTAGATTTCTATGGGGAAGTAAGGACCAGA
GACAAAAAGGGAGTAACTATTCCCAGTCAGAGGCGCTATGTGTATTATTATAGCTACCTGTTAAAGAATC
ATCTGGATTATAGACCAGTGGCACTGTTGTTTCACAAGATGATGTTTGAAACTATTCCAATGTTCAGTGG
CGGAACTTGCAATCCTCAGTTTGTGGTCTGCCAGCTAAAGGTGAAGATATATTCCTCCAATTCAGGACCC
ACACGACGGGAAGACAAGTTCATGTACTTTGAGTTCCCTCAGCCGTTACCTGTGTGTGGTGATATCAAAG
TAGAGTTCTTCCACAAACAGAACAAGATGCTAAAAAAGGACAAAATGTTTCACTTTTGGGTAAATACATT
CTTCATACCAGGACCAGAGGAAACCTCAGAAAAAGTAGAAAATGGAAGTCTATGTGATCAAGAAATCGAT
AGCATTTGCAGTATAGAGCGTGCAGATAATGACAAGGAATATCTAGTACTTACTTTAACAAAAAATGATC
TTGACAAAGCAAATAAAGACAAAGCCAACCGATACTTTTCTCCAAATTTTAAGGTGAAGCTGTACTTCAC
AAAAACAGTAGAGGAGCCGTCAAATCCAGAGGCTAGCAGTTCAACTTCTGTAACACCAGATGTTAGTGAC
AATGAACCTGATCATTATAGATATTCTGACACCACTGACTCTGATCCAGAGAATGAACCTTTTGATGAAG
ATCAGCATACACAAATTACAAAAGTCTGATTGCCAACTTTCTTGTACAAAGTTGGCATTATAAGAAAGCA
TTGCTTATCAATTTGTTGCAACGAACAGGTCACTATCAGTCAAAATAAAATCATTATTTGCCATCCAGCT
GATATCCCCTATAGTGAGTCGTATTACATGGTCATAGCTGTTTCCTGGCAGCTCTGGCCCGTGTCTCAAA
ATCTCTGATGTTACATTGCACAAGATAAAAATATATCATCATGCCTCCTCTAGACCAGCCAGGACAGAAA
TGCCTCGACTTCGCTGCTACCCAAGGTTGCCGGGTGACGCACACCGTGGAAACGGATGAAGGCACGAACC
CAGTGGACATAAGCCTGTTCGGTTCGTAAGCTGTAATGCAAGTAGCGTATGCGCTCACGCAACTGGTCCA
GAACCTTGACCGAACGCAGCGGTGGTAACGGCGCAGTGGCGGTTTTCATGGCTTGTTATGACTGTTTTTT
TGGGGTACAGTCTATGCCTCGGGCATCCAAGCAGCAAGCGCGTTACGCCGTGGGTCGATGTTTGATGTTA
TGGAGCAGCAACGATGTTACGCAGCAGGGCAGTCGCCCTAAAACAAAGTTAAACATTATGAGGGAAGCGG
TGATCGCCGAAGTATCGACTCAACTATCAGAGGTAGTTGGCGTCATCGAGCGCCATCTCGAACCGACGTT
GCTGGCCGTACATTTGTACGGCTCCGCAGTGGATGGCGGCCTGAAGCCACACAGTGATATTGATTTGCTG
GTTACGGTGACCGTAAGGCTTGATGAAACAACGCGGCGAGCTTTGATCAACGACCTTTTGGAAACTTCGG
CTTCCCCTGGAGAGAGCGAGATTCTCCGCGCTGTAGAAGTCACCATTGTTGTGCACGACGACATCATTCC
GTGGCGTTATCCAGCTAAGCGCGAACTGCAATTTGGAGAATGGCAGCGCAATGACATTCTTGCAGGTATC
TTCGAGCCAGCCACGATCGACATTGATCTGGCTATCTTGCTGACAAAAGCAAGAGAACATAGCGTTGCCT
TGGTAGGTCCAGCGGCGGAGGAACTCTTTGATCCGGTTCCTGAACAGGATCTATTTGAGGCGCTAAATGA
AACCTTAACGCTATGGAACTCGCCGCCCGACTGGGCTGGCGATGAGCGAAATGTAGTGCTTACGTTGTCC
CGCATTTGGTACAGCGCAGTAACCGGCAAAATCGCGCCGAAGGATGTCGCTGCCGACTGGGCAATGGAGC
GCCTGCCGGCCCAGTATCAGCCCGTCATACTTGAAGCTAGACAGGCTTATCTTGGACAAGAAGAAGATCG
CTTGGCCTCGCGCGCAGATCAGTTGGAAGAATTTGTCCACTACGTGAAAGGCGAGATCACCAAGGTAGTC
GGCAAATAACCCTCGAGCCACCCATGACCAAAATCCCTTAACGTGAGTTACGCGTCGTTCCACTGAGCGT
CAGACCCCGTAGAAA
Features (pLannotate 1.2.2; 12 found; start..end, strand, type, name):
     17..605     +  rep_origin     ori: high-copy-number ColE1/pMB1/pBR322/pUC origin of replication
    788..880     +  CDS            lacI (fragment): lac repressor; lacI; The lac repressor binds to the lac operator to inhibit transcription in E. coli. This inhibition can be relieved by adding lactose or isopropyl-β-D-thiogalactopyranoside (IPTG).
    935..962     -  terminator     rrnB T2 terminator: transcription terminator T2 from the E. coli rrnB gene
   1094..1137    +  terminator     rrnB T1 terminator: Escherichia coli rrnB; transcription terminator T1 from the E. coli rrnB gene
   1184..1220    -  CDS            lacZα (fragment): LacZα fragment of β-galactosidase; lacZ fragment
   1237..1332    +  protein_bind   attL3: mutant version of attL; recombination site for the Gateway® LR reaction LR Clonase™
   1338..2546    +  CDS            PTEN: PTEN_HUMAN - Also known as MMAC1, TEP1. Experimental evidence at protein level: Swiss-Prot protein existence level 1. [Isoform alpha]: Functional kinase, like isoform 1 it antagonizes the PI3K-AKT/PKB signaling pathway. Plays a role in mitochondrial energetic metabolism by promoting COX activity and ATP production, via collaboration with isoform 1 in increasing protein levels of PINK1. From Homo sapiens (Human).
   2554..2649    -  protein_bind   attL3: mutant version of attL; recombination site for the Gateway® LR reaction LR Clonase™
   2668..2686    -  promoter       T7 promoter: promoter for bacteriophage T7 RNA polymerase
   2876..2899    +  promoter       Pc promoter (fragment): intI1 (promoter lies within the coding sequence); class 1 integron promoter
   3075..3131    +  CDS            GmR (fragment): gentamycin acetyltransferase; aacC1; confers resistance to gentamycin
   3138..3929    +  CDS            SmR: aminoglycoside adenylyltransferase (Murphy, 1985); aadA; confers resistance to spectinomycin and streptomycin
