[The description below was written by a language model from this plasmid's Addgene catalogue record and pLannotate feature annotations shown in this document.]
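Description:
pDONR223_PTEN_p.G127V is a Gateway entry clone built on the Invitrogen pDONR223 backbone and carrying the human PTEN open reading frame with a glycine-to-valine substitution at residue 127. It is a small bacterial plasmid of about 4.0 kb, maintained at high copy in E. coli through a ColE1/pUC-type origin. Selection is with spectinomycin via the aadA (SmR) aminoglycoside adenylyltransferase gene, which lies downstream of a fragment of a class 1 integron Pc promoter. Short annotated remnants of lacI, lacZα and a gentamicin resistance gene appear to be non-functional backbone fragments.

The PTEN coding sequence, roughly 1.2 kb, is flanked on both sides by attL recombination sites. The automated annotation labels both as attL3. These sites allow the insert to be moved by LR Clonase reaction into any compatible Gateway destination vector. The record lists no promoter for the insert, so the plasmid is a shuttle and archival clone rather than an expression construct. rrnB T1 and T2 terminators upstream of the cassette insulate it from read-through transcription. A T7 promoter sits just outside the downstream att site, pointing back towards the insert. The depositor describes the clone as "closed", meaning a stop codon immediately follows the ORF, so C-terminal tags supplied by a destination vector will not be fused to the protein.

The plasmid belongs to the Target Accelerator Plasmid Collection, a set of wild-type and variant cancer gene ORFs made for systematic functional testing of rare tumour-associated alleles. It is typically transferred into expression vectors to compare the G127V variant with wild-type PTEN.
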