Addgene plasmid #81683: pDONR223_PTEN_p.G127V
Purpose: Gateway Donor vector containing PTEN, part of the Target Accelerator Plasmid Collection.
Depositing lab: Jesse Boehm & William Hahn & David Root. Depositing organization: Broad Institute. Publication: Systematic Functional Interrogation of Rare Cancer Variants Identifies Oncogenic Alleles. Kim E, Ilic N, Shrestha Y, Zou L, Kamburov A, Zhu C, Yang X, Lubonja R, Tran N, Nguyen C, Lawrence MS, Piccioni F, Bagul M, Doench JG, Chouinard CR, Wu X, Hogstrom L, Natoli T, Tamayo P, Horn H, Corsello SM, Lage K, Root DE, Subramanian A, Golub TR, Getz G, Boehm JS, Hahn WC. Cancer Discov. 2016 Jul;6(7):714-26. doi: 10.1158/2159-8290.CD-16-0160. Epub 2016 May 4. PubMed 27147599.
Backbone
  Vector backbone: pDONR223
  Backbone manufacturer: Invitrogen
  Backbone size w/o insert (bp): 2790
  Vector type: Gateway Entry vector
Growth in bacteria
  Bacterial resistance: Spectinomycin, 50 μg/mL
  Growth temperature: 37°C
  Growth strain: DH5alpha
  Copy number: High Copy
Gene/Insert
  Gene/Insert name: PTEN (alt name: NM_000314.6)
  Species: H. sapiens (human)
  Mutation: G127V
  Entrez Gene: PTEN (a.k.a. 10q23del, BZS, CWS1, DEC, GLM2, MHAM, MMAC1, PTEN1, PTENbeta, PTENgama, TEP1)
  Promoter: None
  Cloning method: Gateway Cloning
  Sequencing primers: 5′ M13pUC-fwd; 3′ M13-Rev
Terms and licenses: Academic/Nonprofit Terms; Industry Terms: Not Available to Industry
Depositor comments: Closed state: stop codon immediately follows insert
How to cite: pDONR223_PTEN_p.G127V was a gift from Jesse Boehm & William Hahn & David Root (Addgene plasmid # 81683 ; http://n2t.net/addgene:81683 ; RRID:Addgene_81683)
